Addgene plasmid #12563: PCD FL0X
Purpose: (Empty Backbone)
Depositing lab: Carl Novina. Depositing organization: Dana-Farber Cancer Institute. Publication: Recapitulation of short RNA-directed translational gene silencing in vitro. Wang B, Love TM, Call ME, Doench JG, Novina CD. Mol Cell. 2006 May 19. 22(4):553-60. 10.1016/j.molcel.2006.03.034 PubMed 16713585.
Backbone
  Vector backbone: pcDNA3.1
  Backbone manufacturer: Invitrogen
  Backbone size (bp): 7200
  Vector type: Mammalian Expression, Luciferase ; Reporter for translation repression
  Selectable markers: Neomycin (select with G418)
Growth in bacteria
  Bacterial resistance: Ampicillin, 100 μg/mL
  Growth temperature: 37°C
  Growth strain: DH5alpha
  Copy number: High Copy
Gene/Insert
  Gene/Insert name: None
  Tag / fusion protein: luciferase (N terminal on backbone)
  Cloning method: Restriction Enzyme; 5′ cloning site XbaI (not destroyed); 3′ cloning site ApaI (not destroyed)
  Sequencing primers: 5′ n/a; 3′ BGH rev primer
Terms and licenses: Academic/Nonprofit Terms; Industry Terms: Not Available to Industry
Depositor comments: Empty vector reporter. Firefly luciferase was cloned into the HindIII/SpeI sites of pcDNA3.1. Complementary binding sites for short RNAs can be cloned into the XbaI/ApaI sites downstream of luciferase. Author's sequence data was obtained by using a primer reading forward from inside the luciferase gene.
How to cite: PCD FL0X was a gift from Carl Novina (Addgene plasmid # 12563 ; http://n2t.net/addgene:12563 ; RRID:Addgene_12563)
