[The description below was written by a language model from this plasmid's Addgene catalogue record.]
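Description:
PCD FL0X is an empty-backbone mammalian reporter plasmid built on pcDNA3.1, recorded at about 7.2 kb, and designed for measuring translational repression directed by short RNAs. It is maintained as a high-copy plasmid in E. coli under ampicillin selection and carries a neomycin resistance marker, so transfected mammalian cells can be selected with G418. No feature table accompanies the record, so the promoter, polyadenylation signal and origins are not explicitly listed. The pcDNA3.1 family generally uses a CMV immediate-early promoter and a BGH polyadenylation signal, and the recommended BGH reverse sequencing primer is consistent with that arrangement.

The fixed payload is a firefly luciferase coding sequence that was cloned into the HindIII/SpeI sites of the pcDNA3.1 polylinker. No further insert is present. Instead, XbaI and ApaI sites immediately downstream of luciferase remain intact and serve as the cloning position for sequences complementary to short RNAs such as siRNAs or microRNAs. Sites placed there end up in the 3′ untranslated region of the luciferase transcript, where the cognate short RNA can act on the message and reduce luciferase output, giving a quantitative readout of silencing.

With no binding sites (the "0X" in the name appears to reflect this, though the record does not say so), the plasmid serves both as the parent vector for target-site reporters and as the untargeted control against which they are compared. The associated work concerns recapitulating short RNA-directed translational silencing in vitro.
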