>Addgene plasmid #12563 | PCD FL0X | depositor partial sequence | sequence record 7362 | Author sequence
GGCTACNTTCTGGAGACATAGCTTACTGGGACGAAGACGAACACTTCTTCATCGTTGACCGCCTGAAGTC
TCTGATTAAGTACAAAGGCTATCAGGTGGCTCCCGCTGAATTGGAATCCATCTTGCTCCAACACCCCAAC
ATCTTCGACGCAGGTGTCGCAGGTCTTCCCGACGATGACGCCGGTGAACTTCCCGCCGCCGTTGTTGTTT
TGGAGCACGGAAAGACGATGACGGAAAAAGAGATCGTGGATTACGTCGCCAGTCAAGTAACAACCGCGAA
AAAGTTGCGCGGAGGAGTTGTGTTTGTGGACGAAGTACCGAAAGGTCTTACCGGAAAACTCGACGCAAGA
AAAATCAGAGAGATCCTCATAAAGGCCAAGAAGGGCGGAAAGATCGCCGTGTAATTCTAGATTCCGAGAT
ATCGGTAATGGGCCCTAGAGTCGGGGCGGCCGGCCGCTTCGAGCAGACATGATAAGATACATTGATGAGT
TTGGACAAACCACAACTAGAATGCAGTGAAAAAAATGCTTTATTTGTGAAATTTGTGATGCTATTGCTTT
ATTTGTAACCATTATAAGCTGCAATAAACAAGTTAACAACAACAATTGCATTCATTTTATGTTTCAGGTT
CAGGGGGAGGTGTGGGAGGTTTTTTAAAGCAAGTAAAACCTCTACAAATGTGGTAAAATCGATAAGGATC
T
