>Addgene plasmid #12563 | PCD FL0X | addgene partial sequence | sequence record 18994 | 12563 with Luc-F
GAAGTACCGAAAGGTCTTACCGGAAAACTCGACGCAAGAAAAATCAGAGAGATCCTCATAAAGGCCAAGA
AGGGCGGAAAGATCGCCGTGTAATTCTAGATTCCGAGATATCGGTAATGGGCCCTAGAGTCGGGGCGGCC
GGCCGCTTCGAGCAGACATGATAAGATACATTGATGAGTTTGGACAAACCACAACTAGAATGCAGTGAAA
AAAATGCTTTATTTGTGAAATTTGTGATGCTATTGCTTTATTTGTAACCATTATAAGCTGCAATAAACAA
GTTAACAACAACAATTGCATTCATTTTATGTTTCAGGTTCAGGGGGAGGTGTGGGAGGTTTTTTAAAGCA
AGTAAAACCTCTACAAATGTGGTAAAATCGATAAGGATCTGAACGATGGAGCGGAGAATGGGCGGAACTG
GGCGGAGTTAGGGGCGGGATGGGCGGAGTTAGGGGCGGGACTATGGTTGCTGACTAATTGAGATGCATGC
TTTGCATACTTCTGCCTGCTGGGGAGCCTGGGGACTTTCCACACCTGGTTGCTGACTAATTGAGATGCAT
GCTTTGCATACTTCTGCCTGCTGGGGAGCCTGGGGACTTTCCACACCCTAACTGACACACATTCCACAGC
GGATCCGTCGACCGATGCCCTTGAGAGCCTTCAACCCAGTCAGCTCCTTCCGGTGGGCGCGGGGCATGAC
TATCGTCGCCGCACTTATGACTGTCTTCTTTATCATGCAACTCGTNGNACAGGTGCCGGCAGCGCTCNTC
CGCTTCCTCGCTCACTGACTCGCT
