>Addgene plasmid #12563 | PCD FL0X | addgene partial sequence | sequence record 37645 | Luc-F 5'-CAGTCAAGTAACAACCGCGA-3'
TGTGTTTGTGGACGAAGTACCGAAAGGTCTTACCGGAAAACTCGACGCAAGAAAAATCAGAGAGATCCTC
ATAAAGGCCAAGAAGGGCGGAAAGATCGCCGTGTAATTCTAGATTCCGAGATATCGGTAATGGGCCCTAG
AGTCGGGGCGGCCGGCCGCTTCGAGCAGACATGATAAGATACATTGATGAGTTTGGACAAACCACAACTA
GAATGCAGTGAAAAAAATGCTTTATTTGTGAAATTTGTGATGCTATTGCTTTATTTGTAACCATTATAAG
CTGCAATAAACAAGTTAACAACAACAATTGCATTCATTTTATGTTTCAGGTTCAGGGGGAGGTGTGGGAG
GTTTTTTAAAGCAAGTAAAACCTCTACAAATGTGGTAAAATCGATAAGGATCTGAACGAATGGAGCGGAG
AATGGGCGGAACTGGGCGGAGTTAGGGGCGGGATGGGCGGAGTTAGGGGCGGGACTATGGTTGCTGACTA
ATTGAGATGCATGCTTTGCATACTTCTGCCTGCTGGGGAGCCTGGGGACTTTCCACACCTGGTTGCTGAC
TAATTGAGATGCATGCTTTGCATACTTCTGCCTGCTGGGGAGCCTGGGGACTTTCCACACCCTAACTGAC
ACACATTCCACAGCGGATCCGTCGACCGATGCCCTTGAGAGCCTTCAACCCAGTCAGCTCCTTCCGGTGG
GCGCGGGGCATGACTATCGTCGCCGCACTTATGACTGTCTTCTTTATCATGCAACTCGTANGACAGGTGC
CGGCAGCGCTCTTCCGCTTCCTCGCTCACTGACTCGCTGCGCTCGGTCGTTCGGCTGCGGCGAGCGGTA
